Addgene plasmid #40961: EGFP-bSV-831-1792
Depositing lab: Elizabeth Luna. Depositing organization: University of Massachusetts, Worcester. Publication: Domain analysis of supervillin, an F-actin bundling plasma membrane protein with functional nuclear localization signals. Wulfkuhle JD, Donina IE, Stark NH, Pope RK, Pestonjamasp KN, Niswonger ML, Luna EJ. J Cell Sci. 1999 Jul:112 (Pt 13):2125-36. doi: 10.1242/jcs.112.13.2125 PubMed 10362542.
Backbone
  Vector backbone: pEGFP-C1
  Backbone manufacturer: Clontech
  Backbone size w/o insert (bp): 4731
  Total vector size (bp): 7614
  Vector type: Mammalian Expression
Growth in bacteria
  Bacterial resistance: Kanamycin, 50 μg/mL
  Growth temperature: 37°C
  Growth strain: JM109
  Copy number: High Copy
Gene/Insert
  Gene/Insert name: supervillin (alt name: SVIL)
  Species: B. taurus (bovine)
  Insert size (bp): 2883
  Mutation: deleted amino acids 1-830
  Entrez Gene: SVIL
  Tag / fusion protein: EGFP (N terminal on backbone)
  Cloning method: Restriction Enzyme; 5′ cloning site EcoRV (destroyed during cloning); 3′ cloning site XbaI (not destroyed)
  Sequencing primers: 5′ EGFP; 3′ unknown
Terms and licenses: Academic/Nonprofit Terms; Industry Terms: Not Available to Industry
How to cite: EGFP-bSV-831-1792 was a gift from Elizabeth Luna (Addgene plasmid # 40961 ; http://n2t.net/addgene:40961 ; RRID:Addgene_40961)
