[The description below was written by a language model from this plasmid's Addgene catalogue record.]
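Description:
EGFP-bSV-831-1792 is a mammalian expression plasmid built on the Clontech pEGFP-C1 backbone (about 4.7 kb), carrying a roughly 2.9 kb fragment of bovine (Bos taurus) supervillin (SVIL) for a total size of about 7.6 kb. It is maintained as a high-copy plasmid in E. coli under kanamycin selection. No feature table accompanies the record, so individual regulatory elements are not listed. However, pEGFP-C1 vectors generally drive expression from the CMV immediate-early promoter with an SV40 polyadenylation signal. They also carry a kanamycin/neomycin resistance cassette that can additionally support G418 selection in mammalian cells.

The insert encodes supervillin residues 831–1792, meaning the N-terminal 830 amino acids have been deleted and only the C-terminal portion of the protein remains. It was placed downstream of the backbone's EGFP coding sequence by restriction cloning, so the product is an N-terminally EGFP-tagged truncation. The 5′ EcoRV junction was destroyed in the process, while the 3′ XbaI site was retained.

Supervillin is an F-actin-bundling protein associated with the plasma membrane that also contains functional nuclear localization signals. This construct comes from a domain-analysis study of the protein. As one of what appears to be a set of truncation constructs, it is suited to transfection into mammalian cells to follow, by fluorescence microscopy, where the C-terminal region localizes. It can also be used to assess how that region contributes to actin association, membrane or nuclear targeting, and cytoskeletal organization compared with other parts of the protein.
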