>Addgene plasmid #40961 | EGFP-bSV-831-1792 | addgene partial sequence | sequence record 56209 | EGFP-C 5'-CATGGTCCTGCTGGAGTTCGTG-3'
GACGAGCTGTACAAGTCCGGCCGGACTCAGATCTCGAGCTCAAGCTTCGAATTCTGCAGTCGACGGTACC
GCGGGCCCATCGAAGCCAGACCAGACATGCAGTTAGAGTCGGACCTCAAGCTGGACAGGCTGGAAACCTT
CCTAAGAAGGCTGAATAACAAAGTTGGTGGGATGCAAGAAACAGTCCTCACTGTCACTGGGAAATCGGTG
AAAGAGGTGATGAAGCCGGACGATGATGAAACCTTTGCCAAGTTTTACCGCAGCGTGGACTCCTCTCTAC
CGAGAAGCCCCGTAGAGCTGGACGAGGATTTCGATGTCATTTTTGATCCTTATGCCCCCAGGTTGACATC
CTCGGTGGCTGAGCACAAGCGTGCCGTGCGGCCCAAGCGCCGGGTCCAGGCTTCCAAAAACCCCCTGAAG
ATGCTGGCCGCGAGGGAAGATCTCCTGCAGGAGTACACTGAGCAGAGACTGAACGTGGCCTTCGTGGAGT
CAAAGCGGATGAAAGTCGAAAAGTTGTCCGCCAACTCCAGCTTCTCAGAAGTCACCCTGGCGGGGTTAGC
CAGCAAAGAAAACTTCAGCAACGTCAGCCTGCGGAGCGTCAACCTGACGGAACAGAATTCCAACAACAGT
GCAGTGCCCTACAAGAAGCTGATGCTGCTGCAGGTTAAAGGAAGAAGACACGTGCAGACGCGGCTGGTGG
AGCCTCGCGCCCCCTCCCTCAACAGCGGGGACTGCTTCCTCCTGCTCTCGCCCCATCACTGCTTCCTGTG
GGTCGGAGAGTTCGCCAACGTGATCGAGAAGGCGAAGGCCTCAGAACTTGCGAGTTTAATTCAGACCAAG
AGGGAACTTGGTTGTAGAGCAACTTACATCCAGACTGTTGAAGAAGGAATTAATACACACACACATGCAG
CCAAAGACTTCTGGAAGCTTCTGGGCGGCC
